>Addgene plasmid #174712 | 3xEGFP-mMeikin(1-391, E156R, R159E) - hRad21(142-275) - mMeikin(387-434) | addgene full sequence | sequence record 343365 | Addgene NGS Result
CGCCATTCTGCCTGGGGACGTCGGAGCAAGCTTGATTTAGGTGACACTATAGAATACAAGCTACTTGTTC
TTTTTGCAGGATCCACCATGGTGAGCAAGGGCGAGGAGCTGTTCACCGGGGTGGTGCCCATCCTGGTCGA
GCTGGACGGCGACGTAAACGGCCACAAGTTCAGCGTGTCCGGCGAGGGCGAGGGCGATGCCACCTACGGC
AAGCTGACCCTGAAGTTCATCTGCACCACCGGCAAGCTGCCCGTGCCCTGGCCCACCCTCGTGACCGCCC
TGACCTACGGCGTGCAGTGCTTCAGCCGCTACCCCGACCACATGAAGCAGCACGACTTCTTCAAGTCCGC
CATGCCCGAAGGCTACGTCCAGGAGCGCACCATCTTCTTCAAGGACGACGGCAACTACAAGACCCGCGCC
GAGGTGAAGTTCGAGGGCGACACCCTGGTGAACCGCATCGAGCTGAAGGGCATCGACTTCAAGGAGGACG
GCAACATCCTGGGGCACAAGCTGGAGTACAACTACAACAGCCACAACGTCTATATCATGGCCGACAAGCA
GAAGAACGGCATCAAGGTGAACTTCAAGATCCGCCACAACATCGAGGACGGCAGCGTGCAGCTCGCCGAC
CACTACCAGCAGAACACCCCCATCGGCGACGGCCCCGTGCTGCTGCCCGACAACCACTACCTGAGCACCC
AGTCCGCCCTGAGCAAAGACCCCAACGAGAAGCGCGATCACATGGCCCTGCTGGAGTTCGTGACCGCCGC
CGGGATCACTCTCGGCATGGACGAGCTGTACAAGACGCGTATGGTGAGCAAGGGCGAGGAGCTGTTCACC
GGGGTGGTGCCCATCCTGGTCGAGCTGGACGGCGACGTAAACGGCCACAAGTTCAGCGTGTCCGGCGAGG
GCGAGGGCGATGCCACCTACGGCAAGCTGACCCTGAAGTTCATCTGCACCACCGGCAAGCTGCCCGTGCC
CTGGCCCACCCTCGTGACCACCCTGACCTACGGCGTGCAGTGCTTCAGCCGCTACCCCGACCACATGAAG
CAGCACGACTTCTTCAAGTCCGCCATGCCCGAAGGCTACGTCCAGGAGCGCACCATCTTCTTCAAGGACG
ACGGCAACTACAAGACCCGCGCCGAGGTGAAGTTCGAGGGCGACACCCTGGTGAACCGCATCGAGCTGAA
GGGCATCGACTTCAAGGAGGACGGCAACATCCTGGGGCACAAGCTGGAGTACAACTACAACAGCCACAAC
GTCTATATCATGGCCGACAAGCAGAAGAACGGCATCAAGGTGAACTTCAAGATCCGCCACAACATCGAGG
ACGGCAGCGTGCAGCTCGCCGACCACTACCAGCAGAACACCCCCATCGGCGACGGCCCCGTGCTGCTGCC
CGACAACCACTACCTGAGCACCCAGTCCGCCCTGAGCAAAGACCCCAACGAGAAGCGCGATCACATGGTC
CTGCTGGAGTTCGTGACCGCCGCCGGGATCACTCTCGGCATGGACGAGCTGTACAAGCCCGGGATGGTGA
GCAAGGGCGAGGAGCTGTTCACCGGGGTGGTGCCCATCCTGGTCGAGCTGGACGGCGACGTAAACGGCCA
CAAGTTCAGCGTGTCCGGCGAGGGCGAGGGCGATGCCACCTACGGCAAGCTGACCCTGAAGTTCATCTGC
ACCACCGGCAAGCTGCCCGTGCCCTGGCCCACCCTCGTGACCACCCTGACCTACGGCGTGCAGTGCTTCA
GCCGCTACCCCGACCACATGAAGCAGCACGACTTCTTCAAGTCCGCCATGCCCGAAGGCTACGTCCAGGA
GCGCACCATCTTCTTCAAGGACGACGGCAACTACAAGACCCGCGCCGAGGTGAAGTTCGAGGGCGACACC
CTGGTGAACCGCATCGAGCTGAAGGGCATCGACTTCAAGGAGGACGGCAACATCCTGGGGCACAAGCTGG
AGTACAACTACAACAGCCACAACGTCTATATCATGGCCGACAAGCAGAAGAACGGCATCAAGGTGAACTT
CAAGATCCGCCACAACATCGAGGACGGCAGCGTGCAGCTCGCCGACCACTACCAGCAGAACACCCCCATC
GGCGACGGCCCCGTGCTGCTGCCCGACAACCACTACCTGAGCACCCAGTCCGCCCTGAGCAAAGACCCCA
ACGAGAAGCGCGATCACATGGTCCTGCTGGAGTTCGTGACCGCCGCCGGGATCACTCTCGGCATGGACGA
GCTGTACAAGTCCGGAGGGGATCGGTGGAGCTCCACCGGTGGCGGCCGCTCTAGAGAGAATCTTTATTTT
CAGGGCGCCGCCAAATTCAAAGAAACCGCTGCTGCTAAATTCGAACGCCAGCACATGGACAGCGGAGGTG
GAGGTACTAGTCTCGAGATGGATAAGATCTGGCACATGGGACCCAGGGGCGACTACACCAGAAAAAAAAG
GGCCGGCGAGAGGCTGAACCTGACCCCTAAACCCGACCTGGCCCTGCCTGGAAGAACCGAAGCCCTGCCC
GGCCTCAAGGGAAAGGGCAAGGAGCAAGGCCTGAGGAAGATTACAGAGAAGAAGGAGCTCAGCAGGCTGA
CCGGCAGCAGCTCCCAGAGACCTTCCCTGCTCAGCGTGACCGGAGGCGAGCACCTGCAGGAGAACAGCCC
CGGACAGGAGACCCCCGAGGAAAAGACCCCCCCCTGCGAGACCGTCACCGATACCTTCGAGATGGACTCC
CTGCTGTCCTCCACCGAGCTGGTGAGCGGACCCGCTGAGCAGGATGACTTCTCCTCCTGCCTGCCCAGCT
GTAGCAACGCCGAGCTGCATACAGAATCCACAGATGAGAGGGGCAGCAGCTTCCCCAGCCCCAGGCTGTT
CGAGGGCAGCGACTGCCTGGACTGGGAGCATCCCAAGTTAGAAGACTACATGTTCTACAAAAATTCTACC
CTGCTCGATACCTCCAAAGCCGTGGTCATCGAGAAGGCCCCCCAATTCGCCAATCTGAGCGCCGTCCTCT
CCAGCTCCAGCAAGAACTACGAGAAGAGACACAGAAAGATTGGCATGACACTGGCCGCCCAGCACCTGAG
CCCTGAGCCTAAGTACGCTAGCAACCTGGCCTCCGTCGTGGATAACGCCGCCAGCGAAGTGGTCTTCGCC
GAGAAGACAGGCCCCCCCACCACCGAGAAGACCCAGAAAAAGCCCGAGAATGAGTCCGAGGACAGCGGCC
CTCTGGTGCAGACCAAGCTCTCCAGCGGCCATCCCGACAACAAGGCCCTGTGTAGCCCTCTGTCCTCCGC
CCTGGAGTCCACCGCTGTGAGATACACCCTGCTGCCCCAGCCCCTCGAACCTGTGCTGAAGAAGGGCTGC
ATCCTGCCCGACAAGCAGAGCAAGGCTCTGCTGACATCCACACCCTCCTCCGATATCGCCGAGTTCGTGA
TCGACCTCTCCCCTGTCCAGAACGTGAGCTTTGAGGAGCTGTTCCCCAACGTCAGCAACTATGTGAACAG
CAGCGAAGTCGTGCCCGTGAGCAGCCTCCAAGAGAGCAGCTCCAATGAGTTCAGCCCCAACACCAGCGAA
GGATCCGGGAGTGGAAGCGGCTCTGGTTCAGAGATAACCATGAGAGAAGAAGTTGGGAACATCAGTATTT
TACAAGAAAATGATTTTGGTGATTTTGGAATGGATGATCGTGAGATAATGAGAGAAGGCAGTGCTTTTGA
GGATGACGACATGTTAGTAAGCACTACTACTTCTAACCTCCTATTAGAGTCTGAACAGAGCACCAGCAAT
CTGAATGAGAAAATTAACCATTTAGAATATGAAGATCAATATAAGGATGATAATTTTGGAGAAGGAAATG
ATGGTGGAATATTAGATGACAAACTTATTAGTAATAATGATGGCGGTATCTTTGATGATCCCCCTGCCCT
CTCTGAGGCAGGGGTGATGTTGCCAGAGCAGCCTGCACATGACGATATGGATGAGGATGATAATGTATCA
ATGGGTGGGCCTGGTGGAGGGGGCAGCGAATTCGGTTCAGGAAGCGGGTCCGGCTCTCCCAACACCAGCG
AAATCTGCTGCATCATCAGGAGCAGCCCCGGCACAAGGCAGATGAGGAGAAAGGACCCCGCTGTGAAGAA
CAGATGCTCCCCCCCTAAGGACGTGCCTCTGGATATTATCATGAAGACCAACGGAAGAACATAAGCTAGC
CCTAGGACGCGTCCCGGGCCCTATAGTGAGTCGTATTACGTAGATCCAGACATGATAAGATACATTGATG
AGTTTGGACAAACCACAACTAGAATGCAGTGAAAAAAATGCTTTATTTGTGAAATTTGTGATGCTATTGC
TTTATTTGTAACCATTATAAGCTGCAATAAACAAGTTAACAACAACAATTGCATTCATTTTATGTTTCAG
GTTCAGGGGGAGGTGTGGGAGGTTTTTTAATTCGCGGCCGCGGCGCCAATGCATTGGGCCCGGTACCCAG
CTTTTGTTCCCTTTAGTGAGGGTTAATTGCGCGCTTGGCGTAATCATGGTCATAGCTGTTTCCTGTGTGA
AATTGTTATCCGCTCACAATTCCACACAACATACGAGCCGGGAGCATAAAGTGTAAAGCCTGGGGTGCCT
AATGAGTGAGCTAACTCACATTAATTGCGTTGCGCTCACTGCCCGCTTTCCAGTCGGGAAACCTGTCGTG
CCAGCTGCATTAATGAATCGGCCAACGCGCGGGGAGAGGCGGTTTGCGTATTGGGCGCTCTTCCGCTTCC
TCGCTCACTGACTCGCTGCGCTCGGTCGTTCGGCTGCGGCGAGCGGTATCAGCTCACTCAAAGGCGGTAA
TACGGTTATCCACAGAATCAGGGGATAACGCAGGAAAGAACATGTGAGCAAAAGGCCAGCAAAAGGCCAG
GAACCGTAAAAAGGCCGCGTTGCTGGCGTTTTTCCATAGGCTCCGCCCCCCTGACGAGCATCACAAAAAT
CGACGCTCAAGTCAGAGGTGGCGAAACCCGACAGGACTATAAAGATACCAGGCGTTTCCCCCTGGAAGCT
CCCTCGTGCGCTCTCCTGTTCCGACCCTGCCGCTTACCGGATACCTGTCCGCCTTTCTCCCTTCGGGAAG
CGTGGCGCTTTCTCATAGCTCACGCTGTAGGTATCTCAGTTCGGTGTAGGTCGTTCGCTCCAAGCTGGGC
TGTGTGCACGAACCCCCCGTTCAGCCCGACCGCTGCGCCTTATCCGGTAACTATCGTCTTGAGTCCAACC
CGGTAAGACACGACTTATCGCCACTGGCAGCAGCCACTGGTAACAGGATTAGCAGAGCGAGGTATGTAGG
CGGTGCTACAGAGTTCTTGAAGTGGTGGCCTAACTACGGCTACACTAGAAGAACAGTATTTGGTATCTGC
GCTCTGCTGAAGCCAGTTACCTTCGGAAAAAGAGTTGGTAGCTCTTGATCCGGCAAACAAACCACCGCTG
GTAGCGGTGGTTTTTTTGTTTGCAAGCAGCAGATTACGCGCAGAAAAAAAGGATCTCAAGAAGATCCTTT
GATCTTTTCTACGGGGTCTGACGCTCAGTGGAACGAAAACTCACGTTAAGGGATTTTGGTCATGAGATTA
TCAAAAAGGATCTTCACCTAGATCCTTTTAAATTAAAAATGAAGTTTTAAATCAATCTAAAGTATATATG
AGTAAACTTGGTCTGACAGTTACCAATGCTTAATCAGTGAGGCACCTATCTCAGCGATCTGTCTATTTCG
TTCATCCATAGTTGCCTGACTCCCCGTCGTGTAGATAACTACGATACGGGAGGGCTTACCATCTGGCCCC
AGTGCTGCAATGATACCGCGAGACCCACGCTCACCGGCTCCAGATTTATCAGCAATAAACCAGCCAGCCG
GAAGGGCCGAGCGCAGAAGTGGTCCTGCAACTTTATCCGCCTCCATCCAGTCTATTAATTGTTGCCGGGA
AGCTAGAGTAAGTAGTTCGCCAGTTAATAGTTTGCGCAACGTTGTTGCCATTGCTACAGGCATCGTGGTG
TCACGCTCGTCGTTTGGTATGGCTTCATTCAGCTCCGGTTCCCAACGATCAAGGCGAGTTACATGATCCC
CCATGTTGTGCAAAAAAGCGGTTAGCTCCTTCGGTCCTCCGATCGTTGTCAGAAGTAAGTTGGCCGCAGT
GTTATCACTCATGGTTATGGCAGCACTGCATAATTCTCTTACTGTCATGCCATCCGTAAGATGCTTTTCT
GTGACTGGTGAGTACTCAACCAAGTCATTCTGAGAATAGTGTATGCGGCGACCGAGTTGCTCTTGCCCGG
CGTCAATACGGGATAATACCGCGCCACATAGCAGAACTTTAAAAGTGCTCATCATTGGAAAACGTTCTTC
GGGGCGAAAACTCTCAAGGATCTTACCGCTGTTGAGATCCAGTTCGATGTAACCCACTCGTGCACCCAAC
TGATCTTCAGCATCTTTTACTTTCACCAGCGTTTCTGGGTGAGCAAAAACAGGAAGGCAAAATGCCGCAA
AAAAGGGAATAAGGGCGACACGGAAATGTTGAATACTCATACTCTTCCTTTTTCAATATTATTGAAGCAT
TTATCAGGGTTATTGTCTCATGAGCGGATACATATTTGAATGTATTTAGAAAAATAAACAAATAGGGGTT
CCGCGCACATTTCCCCGAAAAGTGCCACCTAAATTGTAAGCGTTAATATTTTGTTAAAATTCGCGTTAAA
TTTTTGTTAAATCAGCTCATTTTTTAACCAATAGGCCGAAATCGGCAAAATCCCTTATAAATCAAAAGAA
TAGACCGAGATAGGGT
[37 nt withheld, positions 6807-6843]
AAAGAACGTGGACTCCAACGTCAAAGG
[49 nt withheld, positions 6871-6919]
T
[91 nt withheld, positions 6921-7011]
G
[124 nt withheld, positions 7013-7136]
CCCATTCGCCATTCAGGCTGCGCAACTGTTGGGAAGGGCGATCGGTGCGGGCCTCTTCGCTATTACGCCA
GTCGACCGCCAATTCAATATGGCGTATATGGACTCATGCCAATTCAATATGGTGGATCTGGACCTGTGCC
AATTCAATATGGCGTATATGGACTCGTGCCAATTCAATATGGTGGATCTGGACCCCAGCCAATTCAATAT
GGCGGACTTGGCACCATGCCAATTCAATATGGCGGACCTGGCACTGTGCCAACTGGGGAGGGGTCTACTT
GGCACGGTGCCAAGTTTGAGGAGGGGTCTTGGCCCTGTGCCAAGTCCGCCATATTGAATTGGCATGGTGC
CAATAATGGCGGCCATATTGGCTATATGCCAGGATCAATATATAGGCAATATCCAATATGGCCCTATGCC
AATATGGCTATTGGCCAGGTTCAATACTATGTATTGGCCCTATGCCATATAGTATTCCATATATGGGTTT
TCCTATTGACGTAGATAGCCCCTCCCAATGGGCGGTCCCATATACCATATATGGGGCTTCCTAATACCGC
CCATAGCCACTCCCCCATTGACGTCAATGGTCTCTATATATGGTCTTTCCTATTGACGTCATATGGGCGG
TCCTATTGACGTATATGGCGCCTCCCCCATTGACGTCAATTACGGTAAATGGCCCGCCTGGCTCAATGCC
CATTGACGTCAATAGGACCACCCACCATTGACGTCAATGGGATGGCTCATTGCCCATTCATATCCGTTCT
CACGCCCCCTATTGACGTCAATGACGGTAAATGGCCCACTTGGCAGTACATCAATATCTATTAATAGTAA
CTTGGCAAGTACATTACTATTGGAAGTACGCCAGGGTACATTGGCAGTACTCCCATTGACGTCAATGGCG
GTAAATGGCCCGCGATGGCTGCCAAGTACATCCCCATTGACGTCAATGGGGAGGGGCAATGACGCAAATG
GGCGTTCCATTGACGTAAATGGGCGGTAGGCGTGCCTAATGGGAGGTCTATATAAGCAATGCTCGTTTAG
GGAAC
Features (pLannotate 1.2.2; 21 found; start..end, strand, type, name):
     35..53      +  promoter       SP6 promoter: promoter for bacteriophage SP6 RNA polymerase
     88..804     +  CDS            EGFP: the original enhanced GFP (Yang et al., 1996) mammalian codon-optimized
    811..1527    +  CDS            EGFP: EGFP is a basic (constitutively fluorescent) green fluorescent protein published in 1996, derived from Aequorea victoria. It is reported to be a rapidly-maturing weak dimer with moderate acid sensitivity.
   1534..2250    +  CDS            EGFP: EGFP is a basic (constitutively fluorescent) green fluorescent protein published in 1996, derived from Aequorea victoria. It is reported to be a rapidly-maturing weak dimer with moderate acid sensitivity.
   2277..2295    +  misc_feature   MCS (fragment): pBluescript multiple cloning site
   2296..2315    +  CDS            capTEV™ (fragment): composite tag for in vivo biotinylation, TEV protease cleavage, and 6xHis tagging
   2329..2373    +  CDS            S-Tag: affinity and epitope tag derived from pancreatic ribonuclease A
   2398..4191    +  CDS            Meikin: MEIKN_MOUSE - Experimental evidence at protein level: Swiss-Prot protein existence level 1. Key regulator of kinetochore function during meiosis I: required both for mono-orientation of kinetochores on sister chromosomes and protection of centromeric cohesin from separase- mediated cleavage. Acts by facilitating kinetochore mono-orientation during meiosis I, when kinetochores on sister chromosomes face the same direction and are thus captured and pulled by spindle fibers from the same pole. Also required to prevent cleavage of cohesin at centromeres during meiosis I, possibly by acting as a re
   4220..4238    -  promoter       T7 promoter: promoter for bacteriophage T7 RNA polymerase
   4243..4377    -  polyA_signal   SV40 poly(A) signal: SV40 polyadenylation signal
   4490..4508    -  promoter       T3 promoter: promoter for bacteriophage T3 RNA polymerase
   4553..4569    -  protein_bind   lac operator: The lac repressor binds to the lac operator to inhibit transcription in E. coli. This inhibition can be relieved by adding lactose or isopropyl-β-D-thiogalactopyranoside (IPTG). lac repressor encoded by lacI
   4577..4607    -  promoter       lac promoter: promoter for the E. coli lac operon
   4622..4643    -  protein_bind   CAP binding site: CAP binding activates transcription in the presence of cAMP. E. coli catabolite activator protein
   4656..4748    -  CDS            lacI (fragment): lac repressor; lacI; The lac repressor binds to the lac operator to inhibit transcription in E. coli. This inhibition can be relieved by adding lactose or isopropyl-β-D-thiogalactopyranoside (IPTG).
   4931..5519    -  rep_origin     ori: high-copy-number ColE1/pMB1/pBR322/pUC origin of replication
   5690..6550    -  CDS            AmpR: β-lactamase; bla; confers resistance to ampicillin, carbenicillin, and related antibiotics
   6551..6655    -  promoter       AmpR promoter: bla
   6708..7136    -  rep_origin     f1 ori (sequence partly withheld): f1 bacteriophage origin of replication; arrow indicates direction of (+) strand synthesis
   7141..7207    -  CDS            lacZα (fragment): LacZα fragment of β-galactosidase; lacZ fragment
   7214..8191    +  promoter       CMV IE94 promoter: enhancer/promoter region of simian cytomegalovirus major immediate early transcription unit IE94
