[The description below was written by a language model from this plasmid's Addgene catalogue record and pLannotate feature annotations shown in this document.]
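Description:
3xEGFP-mMeikin(1-391, E156R, R159E) - hRad21(142-275) - mMeikin(387-434) is a mammalian expression plasmid of about 8.2 kb built on the pCS2+ backbone. It is maintained in E. coli at high copy through a ColE1/pUC-type origin and selected with ampicillin via the β-lactamase gene; an f1 phage origin and remnants of lac regulatory and lacZα sequences are also present in the backbone. Expression in mammalian cells is driven by the simian cytomegalovirus IE94 enhancer/promoter, which, because the map is circular, lies immediately upstream of the open reading frame. An SV40 polyadenylation signal lies downstream. An SP6 promoter sits between the CMV element and the coding sequence, so the same plasmid can serve as a template for in vitro transcription of mRNA, as the depositor notes; T7 and T3 promoters flank the 3′ region in the opposite orientation.

The payload is a chimeric version of the mouse meiotic kinetochore protein Meikin carrying three tandem EGFP copies at its N terminus, followed by a short linker region annotated as containing a TEV-site-type fragment and an S-tag. Meikin residues 1-391 carry the E156R and R159E substitutions, which eliminate the native Separase cleavage site. A segment of human Rad21 (residues 142-275) then supplies a relocated Separase cleavage site near the C terminus, and a final Meikin fragment (387-434) preserves kinetochore localization. The automated annotation labels the whole chimera simply as Meikin and does not resolve the Rad21 portion. The design allows fluorescence-based study of how the position of Separase cleavage affects Meikin behaviour, in the context of work on the meiosis I/II transition.
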