Addgene plasmid #174712: 3xEGFP-mMeikin(1-391, E156R, R159E) - hRad21(142-275) - mMeikin(387-434)
Purpose: Mammalian expression of mouse Meikin with wild-type Separase cleavage site eliminated and C-terminal Separase cleavage site inserted
Depositing lab: Iain Cheeseman. Depositing organization: Whitehead Institute for Biomedical Research. Publication: Separase cleaves the kinetochore protein Meikin at the meiosis I/II transition. Maier NK, Ma J, Lampson MA, Cheeseman IM. Dev Cell. 2021 Aug 9;56(15):2192-2206.e8. doi: 10.1016/j.devcel.2021.06.019. Epub 2021 Jul 30. PubMed 34331869.
Backbone
  Vector backbone: pCS2+
  Vector type: Mammalian Expression
Growth in bacteria
  Bacterial resistance: Ampicillin, 100 μg/mL
  Growth temperature: 37°C
  Growth strain: DH5alpha
  Copy number: High Copy
Gene/Insert
  Gene/Insert name: Meikin
  Species: M. musculus (mouse)
  Mutation: mMeikin: 1-391, E156R, R159E; hRad21: 142-275; mMeikin: 387-434
  Entrez Gene: Meikin (a.k.a. 4930404A10Rik)
  Tag / fusion protein: 3xEGFP (N terminal on insert)
  Cloning method: Restriction Enzyme; 5′ cloning site Unknown (unknown if destroyed); 3′ cloning site Unknown (unknown if destroyed)
Terms and licenses: Academic/Nonprofit Terms; Industry Terms: Not Available to Industry
Depositor comments: pNM962, compatible with in vitro transcription from SP6 promoter, C-terminal Separase cleavage site is derived from human Rad21 (aa142-275), kinetochore localization is maintainted by C-terminal mMeikin fragment (aa387-434) . Please visit https://doi.org/10.1101/2020.11.29.402537 for bioRxiv preprint
How to cite: 3xEGFP-mMeikin(1-391, E156R, R159E) - hRad21(142-275) - mMeikin(387-434) was a gift from Iain Cheeseman (Addgene plasmid # 174712 ; http://n2t.net/addgene:174712 ; RRID:Addgene_174712)
